>Addgene plasmid #193563 | EGFP-QQN | addgene full sequence | sequence record 380159 | Addgene NGS Result
TACCGCCATGCATTAGTTATTAATAGTAATCAATTACGGGGTCATTAGTTCATAGCCCATATATGGAGTT
CCGCGTTACATAACTTACGGTAAATGGCCCGCCTGGCTGACCGCCCAACGACCCCCGCCCATTGACGTCA
ATAATGACGTATGTTCCCATAGTAACGCCAATAGGGACTTTCCATTGACGTCAATGGGTGGAGTATTTAC
GGTAAACTGCCCACTTGGCAGTACATCAAGTGTATCATATGCCAAGTACGCCCCCTATTGACGTCAATGA
CGGTAAATGGCCCGCCTGGCATTATGCCCAGTACATGACCTTATGGGACTTTCCTACTTGGCAGTACATC
TACGTATTAGTCATCGCTATTACCATGGTGATGCGGTTTTGGCAGTACATCAATGGGCGTGGATAGCGGT
TTGACTCACGGGGATTTCCAAGTCTCCACCCCATTGACGTCAATGGGAGTTTGTTTTGGCACCAAAATCA
ACGGGACTTTCCAAAATGTCGTAACAACTCCGCCCCATTGACGCAAATGGGCGGTAGGCGTGTACGGTGG
GAGGTCTATATAAGCAGAGCTGGTTTAGTGAACCGTCAGATCCGCTAGCGCTACCGGTCGCCACCATGGT
GAGCAAGGGCGAGGAGCTGTTCACCGGGGTGGTGCCCATCCTGGTCGAGCTGGACGGCGACGTAAACGGC
CACAAGTTCAGCGTGTCCGGCGAGGGCGAGGGCGATGCCACCTACGGCAAGCTGACCCTGAAGTTCATCT
GCACCACCGGCAAGCTGCCCGTGCCCTGGCCCACCCTCGTGACCACCCTGACCTACGGCGTGCAGTGCTT
CAGCCGCTACCCCGACCACATGAAGCAGCACGACTTCTTCAAGTCCGCCATGCCCGAAGGCTACGTCCAG
GAGCGCACCATCTTCTTCAAGGACGACGGCAACTACAAGACCCGCGCCGAGGTGAAGTTCGAGGGCGACA
CCCTGGTGAACCGCATCGAGCTGAAGGGCATCGACTTCAAGGAGGACGGCAACATCCTGGGGCACAAGCT
GGAGTACAACTACAACAGCCACAACGTCTATATCATGGCCGACAAGCAGAAGAACGGCATCAAGGTGAAC
TTCAAGATCCGCCACAACATCGAGGACGGCAGCGTGCAGCTCGCCGACCACTACCAGCAGAACACCCCCA
TCGGCGACGGCCCCGTGCTGCTGCCCGACAACCACTACCTGAGCACCCAGTCCAAGCTGAGCAAAGACCC
CAACGAGAAGCGCGATCACATGGTCCTGCTGGAGTTCGTGACCGCCGCCGGCGGATCCGGAGGGTCTATG
GCTGATGACTTTGGCTTCTTCTCGTCGTCGGAGAGTGGTGCCCCGGAGGCGGCGCAACAGAATCCGGCGG
CCGCCTTCCTGGCCCAGCAGGAGAGCGAGATTGCAGGCATAGAGAACGACGAGGGCTTCGGGGCACCTGC
CGGCAGCCATGCGGCCCCCGCACAGCCGGGCCCCACGAGTGGGGCTGGTTCTGAGGACATGGGGACCACA
GTCAATGGAGATGTGTTTCAGGAGGCCAACGGTCCTGCTGATGGCTACGCAGCCATTGCCCAGGCTGACA
GGCTGACCCAGGAGCCTGAGAGCATCCGCAAGTGGCGAGAGGAGCAGAGGAAACGGCTGCAAGAGCTGGA
TGCTGCATCTAAGGTCACGGAACAGGAATGGCGGGAGAAGGCCAAGAAGGACCTGGAGGAGTGGAACCAG
CGCCAGAGTGAACAAGTAGAGAAGAACAAGATCAACAACCGGGCATCCGAGGAGGCTTTCGTGAAGGAAT
CCAAGGAGGAGACCCCAGGCACAGAGTGGGAGAAGGTGGCCCAGCTATGTGACTTCAACCCCAAGAGCAG
CAAGCAGTGCAAAGATGTGTCCCGCCTGCGCTCGGTGCTCATGTCCCTGAAGCAGACGCCACTGTCCCGC
TAACTGATCATAATCAGCCATACCACATTTGTAGAGGTTTTACTTGCTTTAAAAAACCTCCCACACCTCC
CCCTGAACCTGAAACATAAAATGAATGCAATTGTTGTTGTTAACTTGTTTATTGCAGCTTATAATGGTTA
CAAATAAAGCAATAGCATCACAAATTTCACAAATAAAGCATTTTTTTCACTGCATTCTAGTTGTGGTTTG
TCCAAACTCATCAATGTATCTTAACGCGTAAATTGTAAGCGTTAATATTTTGTTAAAATTCGCGTTAAAT
TTTTGTTAAATCAGCTCATTTTTTAACCAATAGGCCGAAATCGGCAAAATCCCTTATAAATCAAAAGAAT
AGACCGAGATAGGGT
[37 nt withheld, positions 2326-2362]
AAAGAACGTGGACTCCAACGTCAAAGG
[49 nt withheld, positions 2390-2438]
T
[91 nt withheld, positions 2440-2530]
G
[124 nt withheld, positions 2532-2655]
CAGGTGGCACTTTTCGGGGAAATGTGCGCGGAACCCCTATTTGTTTATTTTTCTAAATACATTCAAATAT
GTATCCGCTCATGAGACAATAACCCTGATAAATGCTTCAATAATATTGAAAAAGGAAGAGTCCTGAGGCG
GAAAGAACCAGCTGTGGAATGTGTGTCAGTTAGGGTGTGGAAAGTCCCCAGGCTCCCCAGCAGGCAGAAG
TATGCAAAGCATGCATCTCAATTAGTCAGCAACCAGGTGTGGAAAGTCCCCAGGCTCCCCAGCAGGCAGA
AGTATGCAAAGCATGCATCTCAATTAGTCAGCAACCATAGTCCCGCCCCTAACTCCGCCCATCCCGCCCC
TAACTCCGCCCAGTTCCGCCCATTCTCCGCCCCATGGCTGACTAATTTTTTTTATTTATGCAGAGGCCGA
GGCCGCCTCGGCCTCTGAGCTATTCCAGAAGTAGTGAGGAGGCTTTTTTGGAGGCCTAGGCTTTTGCAAA
GATCGATCAAGAGACAGGATGAGGATCGTTTCGCATGATTGAACAAGATGGATTGCACGCAGGTTCTCCG
GCCGCTTGGGTGGAGAGGCTATTCGGCTATGACTGGGCACAACAGACAATCGGCTGCTCTGATGCCGCCG
TGTTCCGGCTGTCAGCGCAGGGGCGCCCGGTTCTTTTTGTCAAGACCGACCTGTCCGGTGCCCTGAATGA
ACTGCAAGACGAGGCAGCGCGGCTATCGTGGCTGGCCACGACGGGCGTTCCTTGCGCAGCTGTGCTCGAC
GTTGTCACTGAAGCGGGAAGGGACTGGCTGCTATTGGGCGAAGTGCCGGGGCAGGATCTCCTGTCATCTC
ACCTTGCTCCTGCCGAGAAAGTATCCATCATGGCTGATGCAATGCGGCGGCTGCATACGCTTGATCCGGC
TACCTGCCCATTCGACCACCAAGCGAAACATCGCATCGAGCGAGCACGTACTCGGATGGAAGCCGGTCTT
GTCGATCAGGATGATCTGGACGAAGAGCATCAGGGGCTCGCGCCAGCCGAACTGTTCGCCAGGCTCAAGG
CGAGCATGCCCGACGGCGAGGATCTCGTCGTGACCCATGGCGATGCCTGCTTGCCGAATATCATGGTGGA
AAATGGCCGCTTTTCTGGATTCATCGACTGTGGCCGGCTGGGTGTGGCGGACCGCTATCAGGACATAGCG
TTGGCTACCCGTGATATTGCTGAAGAGCTTGGCGGCGAATGGGCTGACCGCTTCCTCGTGCTTTACGGTA
TCGCCGCTCCCGATTCGCAGCGCATCGCCTTCTATCGCCTTCTTGACGAGTTCTTCTGAGCGGGACTCTG
GGGTTCGAAATGACCGACCAAGCGACGCCCAACCTGCCATCACGAGATTTCGATTCCACCGCCGCCTTCT
ATGAAAGGTTGGGCTTCGGAATCGTTTTCCGGGACGCCGGCTGGATGATCCTCCAGCGCGGGGATCTCAT
GCTGGAGTTCTTCGCCCACCCTAGGGGGAGGCTAACTGAAACACGGAAGGAGACAATACCGGAAGGAACC
CGCGCTATGACGGCAATAAAAAGACAGAATAAAACGCACGGTGTTGGGTCGTTTGTTCATAAACGCGGGG
TTCGGTCCCAGGGCTGGCACTCTGTCGATACCCCACCGAGACCCCATTGGGGCCAATACGCCCGCGTTTC
TTCCTTTTCCCCACCCCACCCCCCAAGTTCGGGTGAAGGCCCAGGGCTCGCAGCCAACGTCGGGGCGGCA
GGCCCTGCCATAGCCTCAGGTTACTCATATATACTTTAGATTGATTTAAAACTTCATTTTTAATTTAAAA
GGATCTAGGTGAAGATCCTTTTTGATAATCTCATGACCAAAATCCCTTAACGTGAGTTTTCGTTCCACTG
AGCGTCAGACCCCGTAGAAAAGATCAAAGGATCTTCTTGAGATCCTTTTTTTCTGCGCGTAATCTGCTGC
TTGCAAACAAAAAAACCACCGCTACCAGCGGTGGTTTGTTTGCCGGATCAAGAGCTACCAACTCTTTTTC
CGAAGGTAACTGGCTTCAGCAGAGCGCAGATACCAAATACTGTTCTTCTAGTGTAGCCGTAGTTAGGCCA
CCACTTCAAGAACTCTGTAGCACCGCCTACATACCTCGCTCTGCTAATCCTGTTACCAGTGGCTGCTGCC
AGTGGCGATAAGTCGTGTCTTACCGGGTTGGACTCAAGACGATAGTTACCGGATAAGGCGCAGCGGTCGG
GCTGAACGGGGGGTTCGTGCACACAGCCCAGCTTGGAGCGAACGACCTACACCGAACTGAGATACCTACA
GCGTGAGCTATGAGAAAGCGCCACGCTTCCCGAAGGGAGAAAGGCGGACAGGTATCCGGTAAGCGGCAGG
GTCGGAACAGGAGAGCGCACGAGGGAGCTTCCAGGGGGAAACGCCTGGTATCTTTATAGTCCTGTCGGGT
TTCGCCACCTCTGACTTGAGCGTCGATTTTTGTGATGCTCGTCAGGGGGGCGGAGCCTATGGAAAAACGC
CAGCAACGCGGCCTTTTTACGGTTCCTGGCCTTTTGCTGGCCTTTTGCTCACATGTTCTTTCCTGCGTTA
TCCCCTGATTCTGTGGATAACCGTAT
Features (pLannotate 1.2.2; 14 found; start..end, strand, type, name):
     74..377     +  enhancer       CMV enhancer: human cytomegalovirus immediate early enhancer
    378..581     +  promoter       CMV promoter: human cytomegalovirus (CMV) immediate early promoter
    632..1312    +  CDS            (3-F)Tyr-EGFP: (3-F)Tyr-EGFP is a basic (constitutively fluorescent) green fluorescent protein published in 2004, derived from Aequorea victoria.
   1328..1960    +  CDS            CLTB (fragment): CLCB_HUMAN - Experimental evidence at protein level: Swiss-Prot protein existence level 1. Clathrin is the major protein of the polyhedral coat of coated pits and vesicles. From Homo sapiens (Human).
   1965..2049    +  CDS            large T antigen (fragment): large T antigen from SV40 (simian virus 40)
   2072..2193    +  polyA_signal   SV40 poly(A) signal: SV40 polyadenylation signal
   2227..2655    -  rep_origin     f1 ori (sequence partly withheld): f1 bacteriophage origin of replication; arrow indicates direction of (+) strand synthesis
   2682..2786    +  promoter       AmpR promoter: bla
   2788..3145    +  promoter       SV40 promoter: SV40 enhancer and early promoter
   3180..3974    +  CDS            NeoR/KanR: aminoglycoside phosphotransferase from Tn5; aph(3')-II (or nptII); confers resistance to neomycin, kanamycin, and G418 (Geneticin®)
   3995..4147    +  CDS            ble (fragment): BLE_KLEPN - Experimental evidence at protein level: Swiss-Prot protein existence level 1. Binding protein with a strong affinity to the bleomycin family of antibiotics. Binds to CL990; an antimitotic-antibiotic compound. From Klebsiella pneumoniae.
   4206..4253    +  polyA_signal   HSV TK poly(A) signal: herpes simplex virus thymidine kinase polyadenylation signal (Cole and Stacy, 1985)
   4344..4360    -  polyA_signal   bGH poly(A) signal (fragment): bovine growth hormone polyadenylation signal
   4582..5170    +  rep_origin     ori: high-copy-number ColE1/pMB1/pBR322/pUC origin of replication
