[The description below was written by a language model from this plasmid's Addgene catalogue record and pLannotate feature annotations shown in this document.]
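Description:
EGFP-QQN is a 5,271 bp mammalian expression plasmid built on the Clontech pEGFP-C1 backbone. It expresses a mutant of human clathrin light chain B (CLTB) fused at its N terminus to monomeric EGFP. The fusion is driven by the human cytomegalovirus immediate early enhancer and promoter. The fluorescent protein coding sequence comes first, followed after a short linker by the 633 bp CLTB insert, and the transcript ends at an SV40 polyadenylation signal. The automated annotation labels the fluorescent protein as an EGFP variant, whereas the catalogue entry calls it mEGFP. The annotation also reports a short SV40 large T antigen fragment just upstream of the poly(A) signal, which is probably residual SV40 sequence and not an expressed element. The insert was introduced by Gibson cloning, and part of the plasmid derives from an earlier deposited construct.

The defining feature is the substitution of residues 20–22 of the light chain from EED to QQN, which replaces an acidic patch with uncharged residues. The associated study concerns a conformational switch in clathrin light chain that regulates lattice structure and endocytosis at the plasma membrane. The construct therefore suits imaging the localization and behaviour of this mutant in live or fixed mammalian cells.

In E. coli the plasmid replicates from a high-copy ColE1/pUC-type origin and is selected with kanamycin. The NeoR/KanR gene (Tn5 aminoglycoside phosphotransferase) sits behind both a bacterial promoter and the SV40 early promoter and ends with an HSV TK poly(A) signal. This arrangement also allows G418 selection of stably transfected mammalian cells. An f1 origin is present for single-stranded DNA production. The small ble and bGH poly(A) fragments in the annotation appear to be incidental partial matches.
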