Addgene plasmid #193563: EGFP-QQN
Purpose: Expresses human Clathrin Light Chain B mutant (residues 20-22 were substituted from EED to QQN) tagged with mEGFP in mammalian cells.
Depositing lab: Justin Taraska. Depositing organization: National Heart, Lung, and Blood Institute (NHLBI). Publication: A conformational switch in clathrin light chain regulates lattice structure and endocytosis at the plasma membrane of mammalian cells. Obashi K, Sochacki KA, Strub MP, Taraska JW. Nat Commun. 2023 Feb 9;14(1):732. doi: 10.1038/s41467-023-36304-7. PubMed 36759616.
Backbone
  Vector backbone: pEGFP-C1
  Backbone manufacturer: Clontech
  Total vector size (bp): 5271
  Vector type: Mammalian Expression
Growth in bacteria
  Bacterial resistance: Kanamycin, 50 μg/mL
  Growth temperature: 37°C
  Growth strain: DH5alpha
  Copy number: Unknown
Gene/Insert
  Gene/Insert name: Clathrin light chain B
  Species: H. sapiens (human)
  Insert size (bp): 633
  Mutation: Changed from EED to QQN at residue 20-22
  GenBank ID: NM_001834.5
  Entrez Gene: CLTB (a.k.a. LCB)
  Promoter: CMV
  Tag / fusion protein: mEGFP (N terminal on backbone)
  Cloning method: Gibson Cloning
  Sequencing primers: 5′ CMV-F; 3′ SV40-pArev
Resource information
  A portion of this plasmid was derived from a plasmid made by: Addgene #79997
Terms and licenses: Academic/Nonprofit Terms; Industry Terms: Not Available to Industry
Depositor comments: Please visit https://doi.org/10.1101/2022.03.21.485138 for bioRxiv preprint.
How to cite: EGFP-QQN was a gift from Justin Taraska (Addgene plasmid # 193563 ; http://n2t.net/addgene:193563 ; RRID:Addgene_193563)
